Addgene plasmid #111488: B6-4
Purpose: Phe-tRNA synthetase A
Depositing lab: Cheemeng Tan. Depositing organization: University of California, Davis. Publication: Synthetic microbial consortia enable rapid assembly of pure translation machinery. Villarreal F, Contreras-Llano LE, Chavez M, Ding Y, Fan J, Pan T, Tan C. Nat Chem Biol. 2018 Jan;14(1):29-35. doi: 10.1038/nchembio.2514. Epub 2017 Nov 13. PubMed 29131146.
Backbone
  Vector backbone: pET15b
  Vector type: Bacterial Expression
Growth in bacteria
  Bacterial resistance: Ampicillin, 100 μg/mL
  Growth temperature: 37°C
  Growth strain: DH5alpha
  Copy number: High Copy
Gene/Insert
  Gene/Insert name: Phe-tRNA synthetase A
  Mutation: A81S
  GenBank ID: WP_000018596.1
  Tag / fusion protein: 6xHis (N terminal on backbone)
  Cloning method: Gibson Cloning
Terms and licenses: Academic/Nonprofit Terms; Industry Terms: Not Available to Industry
Depositor comments: Gene comes from E.coli.
How to cite: B6-4 was a gift from Cheemeng Tan (Addgene plasmid # 111488 ; http://n2t.net/addgene:111488 ; RRID:Addgene_111488)
