[The description below was written by a language model from this plasmid's Addgene catalogue record and pLannotate feature annotations shown in this document.]
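Description:
B6-4 is a bacterial expression plasmid built on the pET15b backbone that carries the Escherichia coli pheS gene, encoding the alpha subunit of phenylalanyl-tRNA synthetase (listed as Phe-tRNA synthetase A). The insert was introduced by Gibson cloning and is recorded as carrying an A81S substitution. The roughly 6.7 kb plasmid is propagated in E. coli through a ColE1/pBR322-type origin and selected with ampicillin via the bla (AmpR) gene. The catalogue lists it as high copy, although the backbone retains the rop gene and the bom mobilisation region from pBR322, elements normally associated with more moderate copy number. Several tetracycline-resistance fragments and a tet promoter are non-functional remnants of the pBR322 ancestry.

Expression follows the standard pET arrangement. A T7 promoter is followed directly by a lac operator, the phage T7 gene 10 ribosome binding site, the pheS coding sequence and a T7 terminator. The plasmid-borne lacI gene, under its own promoter, supplies repressor so that transcription stays off until induction with IPTG in a host that provides T7 RNA polymerase. The catalogue describes an N-terminal 6xHis tag contributed by the backbone for affinity purification. The feature table does not annotate this tag separately, though a short unannotated stretch lies between the RBS and the start of pheS. A small annotated SET1 fragment downstream of the coding sequence appears to be residual vector sequence rather than a designed fusion.

The associated publication concerns synthetic microbial consortia for the rapid assembly of pure translation machinery. This suggests that B6-4 is one of a set of plasmids producing individual His-tagged translation components, here one subunit of the phenylalanine-charging enzyme, for reconstituted cell-free protein synthesis.
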