Features (pLannotate 1.2.2; 19 found; start..end, strand, type, name):
    209..227     +  promoter       T7 promoter: promoter for bacteriophage T7 RNA polymerase
    228..252     +  protein_bind   lac operator: The lac repressor binds to the lac operator to inhibit transcription in E. coli. This inhibition can be relieved by adding lactose or isopropyl-β-D-thiogalactopyranoside (IPTG). lac repressor encoded by lacI
    267..289     +  RBS            RBS: efficient ribosome binding site from bacteriophage T7 gene 10 (Olins and Rangwala, 1989)
    317..1297    +  CDS            pheS: SYFA_ECOLI - Experimental evidence at protein level: Swiss-Prot protein existence level 1. From Escherichia coli (strain K12).
   1331..1380    +  CDS            SET1 (fragment): solubility-enhancement tag derived from T7 phage gene 10B
   1388..1435    +  terminator     T7 terminator: transcription terminator for bacteriophage T7 RNA polymerase
   1458..1562    -  CDS            TcR (fragment): tetracycline efflux protein; tet; confers resistance to tetracycline
   1610..1638    -  promoter       tet promoter: E. coli promoter for tetracycline efflux protein gene
   1751..1855    +  promoter       AmpR promoter: bla
   1856..2716    +  CDS            AmpR: β-lactamase; bla; confers resistance to ampicillin, carbenicillin, and related antibiotics
   2887..3475    +  rep_origin     ori: high-copy-number ColE1/pMB1/pBR322/pUC origin of replication
   3661..3800    -  misc_feature   bom: basis of mobility region from pBR322
   3902..4093    -  CDS            rop: Rop protein, which maintains plasmids at low copy number; rop
   4110..4490    +  CDS            YPB1_ECOLX: Protein predicted: Swiss-Prot protein existence level 4. From Escherichia coli.
   4732..5356    -  CDS            TcR (fragment): tetracycline efflux protein; tet; confers resistance to tetracycline
   5371..5392    -  protein_bind   CAP binding site: CAP binding activates transcription in the presence of cAMP. E. coli catabolite activator protein
   5405..6487    -  CDS            lacI: lac repressor; lacI; The lac repressor binds to the lac operator to inhibit transcription in E. coli. This inhibition can be relieved by adding lactose or isopropyl-β-D-thiogalactopyranoside (IPTG).
   6488..6565    -  promoter       lacI promoter: lacI
   6573..187     -  CDS            TcR (fragment) (across the origin): tetracycline efflux protein; tet; confers resistance to tetracycline
>Addgene plasmid #111488 | B6-4 | addgene full sequence | sequence record 213174 | Addgene NGS Result
CAAGGAGATGGCGCCCAACAGTCCCCCGGCCACGGGGCCTGCCACCATACCCACGCCGAAACAAGCGCTC
ATGAGCCCGAAGTGGCGAGCCCGATCTTCCCCATCGGTGATGTCGGCGATATAGGCGCCAGCAACCGCAC
CTGTGGCGCCGGTGATGCCGGCCACGATGCGTCCGGCGTAGAGGATCGAGATCTCGATCCCGCGAAATTA
ATACGACTCACTATAGGGGAATTGTGAGCGGATAACAATTCCCCTCTAGAAATAATTTTGTTTAACTTTA
AGAAGGAGATATACCATGCATCATCATCACCATCATTTATCACATCTCGCAGAACTGGTTGCCAGTGCGA
AGGCGGCCATTAGCCAGGCGTCAGATGTTGCCGCGTTAGATAATGTGCGCGTCGAATATTTGGGTAAAAA
AGGGCACTTAACCCTTCAGATGACGACCCTGCGTGAGCTGCCGCCAGAAGAGCGTCCGGCAGCTGGTGCG
GTTATCAACGAAGCGAAAGAGCAGGTTCAGCAGGCGCTGAATGCGCGTAAAGCGGAACTGGAAAGCTCTG
CACTGAATGCGCGTCTGGCGGCGGAAACGATTGATGTCTCTCTGCCAGGTCGTCGCATTGAAAACGGCGG
TCTGCATCCGGTTACCCGTACCATCGACCGTATCGAAAGTTTCTTCGGTGAGCTTGGCTTTACCGTGGCA
ACCGGGCCGGAAATCGAAGACGATTATCATAACTTCGATGCTCTGAACATTCCTGGTCACCACCCGGCGC
GCGCTGACCACGACACTTTCTGGTTTGACACTACCCGCCTGCTGCGTACCCAGACCTCTGGCGTACAGAT
CCGCACCATGAAAGCCCAGCAGCCACCGATTCGTATCATCGCGCCTGGCCGTGTTTATCGTAACGACTAC
GACCAGACTCACACGCCGATGTTCCATCAGATGGAAGGTCTGATTGTTGATACCAACATCAGCTTTACCA
ACCTGAAAGGCACGCTGCACGACTTCCTGCGTAACTTCTTTGAGGAAGATTTGCAGATTCGCTTCCGTCC
TTCCTACTTCCCGTTTACCGAACCTTCTGCAGAAGTGGACGTCATGGGTAAAAACGGTAAATGGCTGGAA
GTGCTGGGCTGCGGGATGGTGCATCCGAACGTGTTGCGTAACGTTGGCATCGACCCGGAAGTTTACTCTG
GTTTCGCCTTCGGGATGGGGATGGAGCGTCTGACTATGTTGCGTTACGGCGTCACCGACCTGCGTTCATT
CTTCGAAAACGATCTGCGTTTCCTCAAACAGTTTAAATATTAAAGCAGAGGCCATATGCTCGAGGATCCG
GCTGCTAACAAAGCCCGAAAGGAAGCTGAGTTGGCTGCTGCCACCGCTGAGCAATAACTAGCATAACCCC
TTGGGGCCTCTAAACGGGTCTTGAGGGGTTTTTTGCTGAAAGGAGGAACTATATCCGGATATCCCGCAAG
AGGCCCGGCAGTACCGGCATAACCAAGCCTATGCCTACAGCATCCAGGGTGACGGTGCCGAGGATGACGA
TGAGCGCATTGTTAGATTTCATACACGGTGCCTGACTGCGTTAGCAATTTAACTGTGATAAACTACCGCA
TTAAAGCTTATCGATGATAAGCTGTCAAACATGAGAATTCTTGAAGACGAAAGGGCCTCGTGATACGCCT
ATTTTTATAGGTTAATGTCATGATAATAATGGTTTCTTAGACGTCAGGTGGCACTTTTCGGGGAAATGTG
CGCGGAACCCCTATTTGTTTATTTTTCTAAATACATTCAAATATGTATCCGCTCATGAGACAATAACCCT
GATAAATGCTTCAATAATATTGAAAAAGGAAGAGTATGAGTATTCAACATTTCCGTGTCGCCCTTATTCC
CTTTTTTGCGGCATTTTGCCTTCCTGTTTTTGCTCACCCAGAAACGCTGGTGAAAGTAAAAGATGCTGAA
GATCAGTTGGGTGCACGAGTGGGTTACATCGAACTGGATCTCAACAGCGGTAAGATCCTTGAGAGTTTTC
GCCCCGAAGAACGTTTTCCAATGATGAGCACTTTTAAAGTTCTGCTATGTGGCGCGGTATTATCCCGTGT
TGACGCCGGGCAAGAGCAACTCGGTCGCCGCATACACTATTCTCAGAATGACTTGGTTGAGTACTCACCA
GTCACAGAAAAGCATCTTACGGATGGCATGACAGTAAGAGAATTATGCAGTGCTGCCATAACCATGAGTG
ATAACACTGCGGCCAACTTACTTCTGACAACGATCGGAGGACCGAAGGAGCTAACCGCTTTTTTGCACAA
CATGGGGGATCATGTAACTCGCCTTGATCGTTGGGAACCGGAGCTGAATGAAGCCATACCAAACGACGAG
CGTGACACCACGATGCCTGCAGCAATGGCAACAACGTTGCGCAAACTATTAACTGGCGAACTACTTACTC
TAGCTTCCCGGCAACAATTAATAGACTGGATGGAGGCGGATAAAGTTGCAGGACCACTTCTGCGCTCGGC
CCTTCCGGCTGGCTGGTTTATTGCTGATAAATCTGGAGCCGGTGAGCGTGGGTCTCGCGGTATCATTGCA
GCACTGGGGCCAGATGGTAAGCCCTCCCGTATCGTAGTTATCTACACGACGGGGAGTCAGGCAACTATGG
ATGAACGAAATAGACAGATCGCTGAGATAGGTGCCTCACTGATTAAGCATTGGTAACTGTCAGACCAAGT
TTACTCATATATACTTTAGATTGATTTAAAACTTCATTTTTAATTTAAAAGGATCTAGGTGAAGATCCTT
TTTGATAATCTCATGACCAAAATCCCTTAACGTGAGTTTTCGTTCCACTGAGCGTCAGACCCCGTAGAAA
AGATCAAAGGATCTTCTTGAGATCCTTTTTTTCTGCGCGTAATCTGCTGCTTGCAAACAAAAAAACCACC
GCTACCAGCGGTGGTTTGTTTGCCGGATCAAGAGCTACCAACTCTTTTTCCGAAGGTAACTGGCTTCAGC
AGAGCGCAGATACCAAATACTGTCCTTCTAGTGTAGCCGTAGTTAGGCCACCACTTCAAGAACTCTGTAG
CACCGCCTACATACCTCGCTCTGCTAATCCTGTTACCAGTGGCTGCTGCCAGTGGCGATAAGTCGTGTCT
TACCGGGTTGGACTCAAGACGATAGTTACCGGATAAGGCGCAGCGGTCGGGCTGAACGGGGGGTTCGTGC
ACACAGCCCAGCTTGGAGCGAACGACCTACACCGAACTGAGATACCTACAGCGTGAGCTATGAGAAAGCG
CCACGCTTCCCGAAGGGAGAAAGGCGGACAGGTATCCGGTAAGCGGCAGGGTCGGAACAGGAGAGCGCAC
GAGGGAGCTTCCAGGGGGAAACGCCTGGTATCTTTATAGTCCTGTCGGGTTTCGCCACCTCTGACTTGAG
CGTCGATTTTTGTGATGCTCGTCAGGGGGGCGGAGCCTATGGAAAAACGCCAGCAACGCGGCCTTTTTAC
GGTTCCTGGCCTTTTGCTGGCCTTTTGCTCACATGTTCTTTCCTGCGTTATCCCCTGATTCTGTGGATAA
CCGTATTACCGCCTTTGAGTGAGCTGATACCGCTCGCCGCAGCCGAACGACCGAGCGCAGCGAGTCAGTG
AGCGAGGAAGCGGAAGAGCGCCTGATGCGGTATTTTCTCCTTACGCATCTGTGCGGTATTTCACACCGCA
ATGGTGCACTCTCAGTACAATCTGCTCTGATGCCGCATAGTTAAGCCAGTATACACTCCGCTATCGCTAC
GTGACTGGGTCATGGCTGCGCCCCGACACCCGCCAACACCCGCTGACGCGCCCTGACGGGCTTGTCTGCT
CCCGGCATCCGCTTACAGACAAGCTGTGACCGTCTCCGGGAGCTGCATGTGTCAGAGGTTTTCACCGTCA
TCACCGAAACGCGCGAGGCAGCTGCGGTAAAGCTCATCAGCGTGGTCGTGAAGCGATTCACAGATGTCTG
CCTGTTCATCCGCGTCCAGCTCGTTGAGTTTCTCCAGAAGCGTTAATGTCTGGCTTCTGATAAAGCGGGC
CATGTTAAGGGCGGTTTTTTCCTGTTTGGTCACTGATGCCTCCGTGTAAGGGGGATTTCTGTTCATGGGG
GTAATGATACCGATGAAACGAGAGAGGATGCTCACGATACGGGTTACTGATGATGAACATGCCCGGTTAC
TGGAACGTTGTGAGGGTAAACAACTGGCGGTATGGATGCGGCGGGACCAGAGAAAAATCACTCAGGGTCA
ATGCCAGCGCTTCGTTAATACAGATGTAGGTGTTCCACAGGGTAGCCAGCAGCATCCTGCGATGCAGATC
CGGAACATAATGGTGCAGGGCGCTGACTTCCGCGTTTCCAGACTTTACGAAACACGGAAACCGAAGACCA
TTCATGTTGTTGCTCAGGTCGCAGACGTTTTGCAGCAGCAGTCGCTTCACGTTCGCTCGCGTATCGGTGA
TTCATTCTGCTAACCAGTAAGGCAACCCCGCCAGCCTAGCCGGGTCCTCAACGACAGGAGCACGATCATG
CGCACCCGTGGCCAGGACCCAACGCTGCCCGAGATGCGCCGCGTGCGGCTGCTGGAGATGGCGGACGCGA
TGGATATGTTCTGCCAAGGGTTGGTTTGCGCATTCACAGTTCTCCGCAAGAATTGATTGGCTCCAATTCT
TGGAGTGGTGAATCCGTTAGCGAGGTGCCGCCGGCTTCCATTCAGGTCGAGGTGGCCCGGCTCCATGCAC
CGCGACGCAACGCGGGGAGGCAGACAAGGTATAGGGCGGCGCCTACAATCCATGCCAACCCGTTCCATGT
GCTCGCCGAGGCGGCATAAATCGCCGTGACGATCAGCGGTCCAATGATCGAAGTTAGGCTGGTAAGAGCC
GCGAGCGATCCTTGAAGCTGTCCCTGATGGTCGTCATCTACCTGCCTGGACAGCATGGCCTGCAACGCGG
GCATCCCGATGCCGCCGGAAGCGAGAAGAATCATAATGGGGAAGGCCATCCAGCCTCGCGTCGCGAACGC
CAGCAAGACGTAGCCCAGCGCGTCGGCCGCCATGCCGGCGATAATGGCCTGCTTCTCGCCGAAACGTTTG
GTGGCGGGACCAGTGACGAAGGCTTGAGCGAGGGCGTGCAAGATTCCGAATACCGCAAGCGACAGGCCGA
TCATCGTCGCGCTCCAGCGAAAGCGGTCCTCGCCGAAAATGACCCAGAGCGCTGCCGGCACCTGTCCTAC
GAGTTGCATGATAAAGAAGACAGTCATAAGTGCGGCGACGATAGTCATGCCCCGCGCCCACCGGAAGGAG
CTGACTGGGTTGAAGGCTCTCAAGGGCATCGGTCGAGATCCCGGTGCCTAATGAGTGAGCTAACTTACAT
TAATTGCGTTGCGCTCACTGCCCGCTTTCCAGTCGGGAAACCTGTCGTGCCAGCTGCATTAATGAATCGG
CCAACGCGCGGGGAGAGGCGGTTTGCGTATTGGGCGCCAGGGTGGTTTTTCTTTTCACCAGTGAGACGGG
CAACAGCTGATTGCCCTTCACCGCCTGGCCCTGAGAGAGTTGCAGCAAGCGGTCCACGCTGGTTTGCCCC
AGCAGGCGAAAATCCTGTTTGATGGTGGTTAACGGCGGGATATAACATGAGCTGTCTTCGGTATCGTCGT
ATCCCACTACCGAGATATCCGCACCAACGCGCAGCCCGGACTCGGTAATGGCGCGCATTGCGCCCAGCGC
CATCTGATCGTTGGCAACCAGCATCGCAGTGGGAACGATGCCCTCATTCAGCATTTGCATGGTTTGTTGA
AAACCGGACATGGCACTCCAGTCGCCTTCCCGTTCCGCTATCGGCTGAATTTGATTGCGAGTGAGATATT
TATGCCAGCCAGCCAGACGCAGACGCGCCGAGACAGAACTTAATGGGCCCGCTAACAGCGCGATTTGCTG
GTGACCCAATGCGACCAGATGCTCCACGCCCAGTCGCGTACCGTCTTCATGGGAGAAAATAATACTGTTG
ATGGGTGTCTGGTCAGAGACATCAAGAAATAACGCCGGAACATTAGTGCAGGCAGCTTCCACAGCAATGG
CATCCTGGTCATCCAGCGGATAGTTAATGATCAGCCCACTGACGCGTTGCGCGAGAAGATTGTGCACCGC
CGCTTTACAGGCTTCGACGCCGCTTCGTTCTACCATCGACACCACCACGCTGGCACCCAGTTGATCGGCG
CGAGATTTAATCGCCGCGACAATTTGCGACGGCGCGTGCAGGGCCAGACTGGAGGTGGCAACGCCAATCA
GCAACGACTGTTTGCCCGCCAGTTGTTGTGCCACGCGGTTGGGAATGTAATTCAGCTCCGCCATCGCCGC
TTCCACTTTTTCCCGCGTTTTCGCAGAAACGTGGCTGGCCTGGTTCACCACGCGGGAAACGGTCTGATAA
GAGACACCGGCATACTCTGCGACATCGTATAACGTTACTGGTTTCACATTCACCACCCTGAATTGACTCT
CTTCCGGGCGCTATCATGCCATACCGCGAAAGGTTTTGCGCCATTCGATGGTGTCCGGGATCTCGACGCT
CTCCCTTATGCGACTCCTGCATTAGGAAGCAGCCCAGTAGTAGGTTGAGGCCGTTGAGCACCGCCGCCGC
AAGGAATGGTGCATG
